>Addgene plasmid #216247 | pSH-EF1a-OsTIR1.F74A-mCherry-IRES-puro | addgene full sequence | sequence record 426853 | Addgene NGS Result
CGATGCCCTTGAGAGCCTTCAACCCAGTCAGCTCCTTCCGGTGGGCGCGGGGCATGACTATCGTCGCCGC
ACTTATGACTGTCTTCTTTATCATGCAACTCGTAGGACAGGTGCCGGCAGCGCTCTTCCGCTTCCTCGCT
CACTGACTCGCTGCGCTCGGTCGTTCGGCTGCGGCGAGCGGTATCAGCTCACTCAAAGGCGGTAATACGG
TTATCCACAGAATCAGGGGATAACGCAGGAAAGAACATGTGAGCAAAAGGCCAGCAAAAGGCCAGGAACC
GTAAAAAGGCCGCGTTGCTGGCGTTTTTCCATAGGCTCCGCCCCCCTGACGAGCATCACAAAAATCGACG
CTCAAGTCAGAGGTGGCGAAACCCGACAGGACTATAAAGATACCAGGCGTTTCCCCCTGGAAGCTCCCTC
GTGCGCTCTCCTGTTCCGACCCTGCCGCTTACCGGATACCTGTCCGCCTTTCTCCCTTCGGGAAGCGTGG
CGCTTTCTCATAGCTCACGCTGTAGGTATCTCAGTTCGGTGTAGGTCGTTCGCTCCAAGCTGGGCTGTGT
GCACGAACCCCCCGTTCAGCCCGACCGCTGCGCCTTATCCGGTAACTATCGTCTTGAGTCCAACCCGGTA
AGACACGACTTATCGCCACTGGCAGCAGCCACTGGTAACAGGATTAGCAGAGCGAGGTATGTAGGCGGTG
CTACAGAGTTCTTGAAGTGGTGGCCTAACTACGGCTACACTAGAAGAACAGTATTTGGTATCTGCGCTCT
GCTGAAGCCAGTTACCTTCGGAAAAAGAGTTGGTAGCTCTTGATCCGGCAAACAAACCACCGCTGGTAGC
GGTGGTTTTTTTGTTTGCAAGCAGCAGATTACGCGCAGAAAAAAAGGATCTCAAGAAGATCCTTTGATCT
TTTCTACGGGGTCTGACGCTCAGTGGAACGAAAACTCACGTTAAGGGATTTTGGTCATGAGATTATCAAA
AAGGATCTTCACCTAGATCCTTTTAAATTAAAAATGAAGTTTTAAATCAATCTAAAGTATATATGAGTAA
ACTTGGTCTGACAGTTACCAATGCTTAATCAGTGAGGCACCTATCTCAGCGATCTGTCTATTTCGTTCAT
CCATAGTTGCCTGACTCCCCGTCGTGTAGATAACTACGATACGGGAGGGCTTACCATCTGGCCCCAGTGC
TGCAATGATACCGCGAGACCCACGCTCACCGGCTCCAGATTTATCAGCAATAAACCAGCCAGCCGGAAGG
GCCGAGCGCAGAAGTGGTCCTGCAACTTTATCCGCCTCCATCCAGTCTATTAATTGTTGCCGGGAAGCTA
GAGTAAGTAGTTCGCCAGTTAATAGTTTGCGCAACGTTGTTGCCATTGCTACAGGCATCGTGGTGTCACG
CTCGTCGTTTGGTATGGCTTCATTCAGCTCCGGTTCCCAACGATCAAGGCGAGTTACATGATCCCCCATG
TTGTGCAAAAAAGCGGTTAGCTCCTTCGGTCCTCCGATCGTTGTCAGAAGTAAGTTGGCCGCAGTGTTAT
CACTCATGGTTATGGCAGCACTGCATAATTCTCTTACTGTCATGCCATCCGTAAGATGCTTTTCTGTGAC
TGGTGAGTACTCAACCAAGTCATTCTGAGAATAGTGTATGCGGCGACCGAGTTGCTCTTGCCCGGCGTCA
ATACGGGATAATACCGCGCCACATAGCAGAACTTTAAAAGTGCTCATCATTGGAAAACGTTCTTCGGGGC
GAAAACTCTCAAGGATCTTACCGCTGTTGAGATCCAGTTCGATGTAACCCACTCGTGCACCCAACTGATC
TTCAGCATCTTTTACTTTCACCAGCGTTTCTGGGTGAGCAAAAACAGGAAGGCAAAATGCCGCAAAAAAG
GGAATAAGGGCGACACGGAAATGTTGAATACTCATACTCTTCCTTTTTCAATATTATTGAAGCATTTATC
AGGGTTATTGTCTCATGAGCGGATACATATTTGAATGTATTTAGAAAAATAAACAAATAGGGGTTCCGCG
CACATTTCCCCGAAAAGTGCCACCTG
[124 nt withheld, positions 2057-2180]
C
[91 nt withheld, positions 2182-2272]
A
[49 nt withheld, positions 2274-2322]
CCTTTGACGTTGGAGTCCACGTTCTTT
[37 nt withheld, positions 2350-2386]
ACCCTATCTCGGTCTATTCTTTTGATTTATAAGGGATTTTGCCGATTTCGGCCTATTGGTTAAAAAATGA
GCTGATTTAACAAAAATTTAACGCGAATTTTAACAAAATATTAACGCTTACAATTTGCCATTCGCCATTC
AGGCTGCGCAACTGTTGGGAAGGGCGATCGGTGCGGGCCTCTTCGCTATTACGCCAGCCCAAGCTACCAT
GATAAGTAAGTAATATTAAGGTACGGGAGGTACTTGGAGCGGCCGTCGACCTACTCTCTTCCGCATTGGA
GTCGCTTTAACTGGCCCTGGCTTTGGCAGCCTGTGCTGACCCATGCAGTCCTCCTTACCATCCCTCCCTC
GACTTCCCCTCTTCCGATGTTGAGCCCCTCCAGCCGGTCCTGGACTTTGTCTCCTTCCCTGCCCTGCCCT
CTCCTGAACCTGAGCCAGCTCCCATAGCTCAGTCTGGTCTATCTGCCTGGCCCTGGCCATTGTCACTTTG
CGCTGCCCTCCTCTCGCCCCCGAGTGCCCTTGCTGTGCCGCCGGAACTCTGCCCTCTAACGCTGCCGTCT
CTCTCCTGAGTCCGGACCACTTTGAGCTCTACTGGCTTCTGCGCCGCCTCTGGCCCACTGTTTCCCCTTC
CCAGGCAGGTCCTGCTTTCTCTGACCTGCATTCTCTCCCCTGGGCCTGTGCCGCTTTCTGTCTGCAGCTT
GTGGCCTGGGTCACCTCTACGGCTGGCCCAGATCCTTCCCTGCCGCCTCCTTCAGGTTCCGTCTTCCTCC
ACTCCCTCTTCCCCTTGCTCTCTGCTGTGTTGCTGCCCAAGGATGCTCTTTCCGGAGCACTTCCTTCTCG
GCGCTGCACCACGTGATGTCCTCTGAGCGGATCCTCCCCGTGTCTGGGTCCTCTCCGGGCATCTCTCCTC
CCTCACCCAACCCCATGCCGTCTTCACTCGCTGGGTTCCCTTTTCCTTCTCCTTCTGGGGCCTGTGCCAT
CTCTCGTTTCTTAGGATGGCCTTCTCCGACGGATGTCTCCCTTGCGTCCCGCCTCCCCTTCTTGTAGGCC
TGCATCATCACCGTTTTTCTGGACAACCCCAAAGTACCCCGTCTCCCTGGCTTTAGCCACCTCTCCATCC
TCTTGCTTTCTTTGCCTGGACACCCCGTTCTCCTGTGGATTCGGGTCACCTCTCACTCCTTTCATTTGGG
CAGCTCCCCTACCCCCCTTACCTCTCTAGTCTGTGCTAGCTCTTCCAGCCCCCTGTCATGGCATCTTCCA
GGGGTCCGAGAGCTCAGCTAGTCTTCTTCCTCCAACCCGGGCCCCTATGTCCACTTCAGGACAGCATGTT
TGCTGCCTCCAGGGATCCTGTGTCCCCGAGCTGGGACCACCTTATATTCCCAGGGCCGGTTAATGTGGCT
CTGGTTCTGGGTACTTTTATCTGTCCCCTCCACCCCACAGTGGGGCGCATGCGTGGAATTATCACCTCGA
GAATAAAATATCTTTATTTTCATTACATCTGTGTGTTGGTTTTTTGTGTGAATCGATAGTACTAACATAC
GCTCTCCATCAAAACAAAACGAAACAAAACAAACTAGCAAAATAGGCTGTCCCCAGTGCAAGTGCAGGTG
CCAGAACATTTCTCTACTAGTCGTGAGGCTCCGGTGCCCGTCAGTGGGCAGAGCGCACATCGCCCACAGT
CCCCGAGAAGTTGGGGGGAGGGGTCGGCAATTGAACCGGTGCCTAGAGAAGGTGGCGCGGGGTAAACTGG
GAAAGTGATGTCGTGTACTGGCTCCGCCTTTTTCCCGAGGGTGGGGGAGAACCGTATATAAGTGCAGTAG
TCGCCGTGAACGTTCTTTTTCGCAACGGGTTTGCCGCCAGAACACAGGTAAGTGCCGTGTGTGGTTCCCG
CGGGCCTGGCCTCTTTACGGGTTATGGCCCTTGCGTGCCTTGAATTACTTCCACCTGGCTCCAGTACGTG
ATTCTTGATCCCGAGCTGGAGCCAGGGGCGGGCCTTGCGCTTTAGGAGCCCCTTCGCCTCGTGCTTGAGT
TGAGGCCTGGCCTGGGCGCTGGGGCCGCCGCGTGCGAATCTGGTGGCACCTTCGCGCCTGTCTCGCTGCT
TTCGATAAGTCTCTAGCCATTTAAAATTTTTGATGACCTGCTGCGACGCTTTTTTTCTGGCAAGATAGTC
TTGTAAATGCGGGCCAGGATCTGCACACTGGTATTTCGGTTTTTGGGGCCGCGGGCGGCGACGGGGCCCG
TGCGTCCCAGCGCACATGTTCGGCGAGGCGGGGCCTGCGAGCGCGGCCACCGAGAATCGGACGGGGGTAG
TCTCAAGCTGGCCGGCCTGCTCTGGTGCCTGGCCTCGCGCCGCCGTGTATCGCCCCGCCCTGGGCGGCAA
GGCTGGCCCGGTCGGCACCAGTTGCGTGAGCGGAAAGATGGCCGCTTCCCGGCCCTGCTCCAGGGGGCTC
AAAATGGAGGACGCGGCGCTCGGGAGAGCGGGCGGGTGAGTCACCCACACAAAGGAAAGGGGCCTTTCCG
TCCTCAGCCGTCGCTTCATGTGACTCCACGGAGTACCGGGCGCCGTCCAGGCACCTCGATTAGTTCTGGA
GCTTTTGGAGTACGTCGTCTTTAGGTTGGGGGGAGGGGTTTTATGCGATGGAGTTTCCCCACACTGAGTG
GGTGGAGACTGAAGTTAGGCCAGCTTGGCACTTGATGTAATTCTCCTTGGAATTTGCCCTTTTTGAGTTT
GGATCTTGGTTCATTCTCAAGCCTCAGACAGTGGTTCAAAGTTTTTTTCTTCCATTTCAGGTGTCGTGAA
CACGGGCTGCAGAAGTTGGTCGTGAGGCACTGGGCAGGTAAGTATCAAGGTTACAAGACAGGTTTAAGGA
GACCAATAGAAACTGGGCTTGTCGAGACAGAGAAGACTCTTGCGTTTCTGATAGGCACCTATTGGTCTTA
CTGACATCCACTTTGCCTTTCTCTCCACAGGTGTCCACTCCCAGTTCAATTACAGCTCTTAAGGCTAGAG
TACTTAATACGACTCACTATAGGCTAGCGCTACCGGACTCAGATCTACCATGACCTACTTCCCTGAGGAG
GTGGTGGAGCACATCTTCTCCTTTCTGCCAGCCCAGAGGGACCGCAACACAGTGTCTCTGGTGTGCAAAG
TGTGGTACGAGATCGAGCGCCTGTCCAGGAGAGGCGTGTTCGTGGGCAACTGTTATGCCGTGCGGGCAGG
AAGAGTGGCAGCAAGGTTTCCAAATGTGCGGGCCCTGACCGTCAAGGGGAAACCCCACGCCGCCGACTTT
AACCTGGTGCCACCTGATTGGGGAGGATATGCAGGACCATGGATCGAGGCAGCAGCAAGGGGATGCCACG
GACTGGAGGAGCTGAGGATGAAGCGCATGGTGGTGAGCGACGAGTCCCTGGAGCTGCTGGCACGGAGCTT
CCCACGGTTTAGAGCCCTGGTGCTGATCTCTTGCGAGGGCTTTAGCACCGATGGACTGGCAGCAGTGGCA
AGCCACTGTAAGCTGCTGCGGGAGCTGGACCTGCAGGAGAACGAGGTGGAGGATCGGGGCCCTAGATGGC
TGTCCTGCTTCCCAGACTCTTGTACAAGCCTGGTGTCCCTGAACTTTGCCTGCATCAAGGGCGAAGTGAA
TGCCGGCAGCCTGGAGAGACTGGTGTCCAGGTCTCCTAACCTGAGGTCCCTGCGCCTGAATCGGAGCGTG
TCCGTGGACACCCTGGCCAAGATCCTGCTGAGAACACCAAACCTGGAGGATCTGGGCACCGGCAATCTGA
CAGACGATTTCCAGACCGAGAGCTACTTTAAGCTGACATCCGCCCTGGAGAAGTGTAAGATGCTGAGGTC
TCTGAGCGGATTCTGGGATGCATCCCCCGTGTGCCTGTCTTTTATCTACCCTCTGTGCGCCCAGCTGACC
GGCCTGAATCTGTCTTATGCCCCCACCCTGGACGCCTCTGATCTGACAAAGATGATCAGCAGATGCGTGA
AGCTGCAGAGGCTGTGGGTGCTGGACTGTATCAGCGATAAGGGCCTGCAGGTGGTGGCCAGCTCCTGCAA
GGACCTGCAGGAGCTGAGAGTGTTCCCCAGCGACTTCTACGTGGCCGGCTATTCCGCCGTGACAGAGGAG
GGACTGGTGGCCGTGTCTCTGGGATGCCCTAAGCTGAACAGCCTGCTGTATTTCTGTCACCAGATGACCA
ATGCCGCCCTGGTGACAGTGGCCAAGAACTGCCCAAATTTCACCAGGTTTCGCCTGTGCATCCTGGAGCC
AGGCAAGCCCGACGTGGTGACATCCCAGCCCCTGGATGAGGGCTTTGGCGCCATCGTGAGAGAGTGCAAG
GGCCTGCAGAGGCTGTCCATCTCTGGCCTGCTGACCGACAAGGTGTTCATGTACATCGGCAAGTATGCCA
AGCAGCTGGAGATGCTGTCCATCGCCTTTGCCGGCGACTCTGATAAGGGCATGATGCACGTGATGAACGG
CTGTAAGAATCTGAGAAAGCTGGAGATCAGGGACTCCCCTTTCGGCGATGCCGCCCTGCTGGGCAACTTT
GCCCGCTACGAGACCATGCGGTCTCTGTGGATGTCTAGCTGCAATGTGACACTGAAGGGCTGTCAGGTGC
TGGCCTCTAAGATGCCAATGCTGAACGTGGAAGTGATCAACGAGAGGGACGGCAGCAACGAGATGGAGGA
GAATCACGGCGATCTGCCCAAGGTGGAGAAGCTGTACGTGTATAGGACCACAGCAGGAGCAAGGGACGAT
GCACCTAACTTCGTGAAGATCCTGGGCGGATCTGGCGGGGTGAGCAAGGGCGAGGAGGATAACATGGCCA
TCATCAAGGAGTTCATGCGCTTCAAGGTGCACATGGAGGGCTCCGTGAACGGCCACGAGTTCGAGATCGA
GGGCGAGGGCGAGGGCCGCCCCTACGAGGGCACCCAGACCGCCAAGCTGAAGGTGACCAAGGGTGGCCCC
CTGCCCTTCGCCTGGGACATCCTGTCCCCTCAGTTCATGTACGGCTCCAAGGCCTACGTGAAGCACCCCG
CCGACATCCCCGACTACTTGAAGCTGTCCTTCCCCGAGGGCTTCAAGTGGGAGCGCGTGATGAACTTCGA
GGACGGCGGCGTGGTGACCGTGACCCAGGACTCCTCCCTGCAGGACGGCGAGTTCATCTACAAGGTGAAG
CTGCGCGGCACCAACTTCCCCTCCGACGGCCCCGTAATGCAGAAGAAGACCATGGGCTGGGAGGCCTCCT
CCGAGCGGATGTACCCCGAGGACGGCGCCCTGAAGGGCGAGATCAAGCAGAGGCTGAAGCTGAAGGACGG
CGGCCACTACGACGCTGAGGTCAAGACCACCTACAAGGCCAAGAAGCCCGTGCAGCTGCCCGGCGCCTAC
AACGTCAACATCAAGTTGGACATCACCTCCCACAACGAGGACTACACCATCGTGGAACAGTACGAACGCG
CCGAGGGCCGCCACTCCACCGGCGGCATGGACGAGCTGTACAAGTAGCGGCCGCTCTAGCCCAATTCCGC
CCCCCCCCCTAACGTTACTGGCCGAAGCCGCTTGGAATAAGGCCGGTGTGCGTTTGTCTATATGTTATTT
TCCACCATATTGCCGTCTTTTGGCAATGTGAGGGCCCGGAAACCTGGCCCTGTCTTCTTGACGAGCATTC
CTAGGGGTCTTTCCCCTCTCGCCAAAGGAATGCAAGGTCTGTTGAATGTCGTGAAGGAAGCAGTTCCTCT
GGAAGCTTCTTGAAGACAAACAACGTCTGTAGCGACCCTTTGCAGGCAGCGGAACCCCCCACCTGGCGAC
AGGTGCCTCTGCGGCCAAAAGCCACGTGTATAAGATACACCTGCAAAGGCGGCACAACCCCAGTGCCACG
TTGTGAGTTGGATAGTTGTGGAAAGAGTCAAATGGCTCTCCTCAAGCGTATTCAACAAGGGGCTGAAGGA
TGCCCAGAAGGTACCCCATTGTATGGGATCTGATCTGGGGCCTCGGTGCACATGCTTTACATGTGTTTAG
TCGAGGTTAAAAAAACGTCTAGGCCCCCCGAACCACGGGGACGTGGTTTTCCTTTGAAAAACACGATGAT
AATATGGGCACCGAGTACAAGCCCACGGTGCGCCTCGCCACCCGCGACGACGTCCCCCGGGCCGTACGCA
CCCTCGCCGCCGCGTTCGCCGACTACCCCGCCACGCGCCACACCGTCGACCCGGACCGCCACATCGAGCG
GGTCACCGAGCTGCAAGAACTCTTCCTCACGCGCGTCGGGCTCGACATCGGCAAGGTGTGGGTCGCGGAC
GACGGCGCCGCGGTGGCGGTCTGGACCACGCCGGAGAGCGTCGAAGCGGGGGCGGTGTTCGCCGAGATCG
GCCCGCGCATGGCCGAGTTGAGCGGTTCCCGGCTGGCCGCGCAGCAACAGATGGAAGGCCTCCTGGCGCC
GCACCGGCCCAAGGAGCCCGCGTGGTTCCTGGCCACCGTCGGCGTCTCGCCCGACCACCAGGGCAAGGGT
CTGGGCAGCGCCGTCGTGCTCCCCGGAGTGGAGGCGGCCGAGCGCGCCGGGGTGCCCGCCTTCCTGGAGA
CCTCCGCGCCCCGCAACCTCCCCTTCTACGAGCGGCTCGGCTTCACCGTCACCGCCGACGTCGAGGTGCC
CGAAGGACCGCGCACCTGGTGCATGACCCGCAAGCCCGGTGCCTGACGCCCGCCCCACGACCCGCAGCGC
CCGACCGAAAGGAGCGCACGACCCCATGGCTCCGACCGAAGCCACCCGGGGCGGCCCCGCCGACCCCGCA
CCCGCCCCCGAGGCCCACCGACTCTAGCTAGAGGATCATAATCAGCCATACCACATTTGTAGAGGTTTTA
CTTGCTTTAAAAAACCTCCCACACCTCCCCCTGAACCTGAAACATAAAATGAATGCAATTGTTGTTGTTA
ACTTGTTTATTGCAGCTTATAATGGTTACAAATAAAGCAATAGCATCACAAATTTCACAAATAAAGCATT
TTTTTCACTGCATTCTAGTTGTGGTTTGTCCATGCATCACTAGGGACAGGATTGGTGACAGAAAAGCCCC
ATCCTTAGGCCTCCTCCTTCCTAGTCTCCTGATATTGGGTCTAACCCCCACCTCCTGTTAGGCAGATTCC
TTATCTGGTGACACACCCCCATTTCCTGGAGCCATCTCTCTCCTTGCCAGAACCTCTAAGGTTTGCTTAC
GATGGAGCCAGAGAGGATCCTGGGAGGGAGAGCTTGGCAGGGGGTGGGAGGGAAGGGGGGGATGCGTGAC
CTGCCCGGTTCTCAGTGGCCACCCTGCGCTACCCTCTCCCAGAACCTGAGCTGCTCTGACGCGGCTGTCT
GGTGCGTTTCACTGATCCTGGTGCTGCAGCTTCCTTACACTTCCCAAGAGGAGAAGCAGTTTGGAAAAAC
AAAATCAGAATAAGTTGGTCCTGAGTTCTAACTTTGGCTCTTCACCTTTCTAGTCCCCAATTTATATTGT
TCCTCCGTGCGTCAGTTTTACCTGTGAGATAAGGCCAGTAGCCAGCCCCGTCCTGGCAGGGCTGTGGTGA
GGAGGGGGGTGTCCGTGTGGAAAACTCCCTTTGTGAGAATGGTGCGTCCTAGGTGTTCACCAGGTCGTGG
CCGCCTCTACTCCCTTTCTCTTTCTCCATCCTTCTTTCCTTAAAGAGTCCCCAGTGCTATCTGGGACATA
TTCCTCCGCCCAGAGCAGGGTCCCGCTTCCCTAAGGCCCTGCTCTGGGCTTCTGGGTTTGAGTCCTTGGC
AAGCCCAGGAGAGGCGCTCAGGCTTCCCTGTCCCCCTTCCTCGTCCACCATCTCATGCCCCTGGCTCTCC
TGCCCCTTCCCTACAGGGGTTCCTGGCTCTGCTCTTCAGACTGAGCCCCGTTCCCCTGCATCCCCGTTCC
CCTGCATCCCCCTTCCCCTGCATCCCCCAGAGGCCCCAGGCCACCTACTTGGCCTGGACCCCACGAGAGG
CCACCCCAGCCCTGTCTACCAGGCTGCCTTTTGGGTGGATTCTCCTCCAACTGTGGGGTGACTGCTTGGC
AAACTCACTCTTCGGGGTATCCCAGGAGGCCTGGAGCATTGGGGTGGGCTGGGGTTCAGAGAGGAGGGAT
TCCCTTCTCAGGTTACGTGGCCAAGAAGCAGGGGAGCTGGGTTTGGGTCAGGTCTGGGTGTGGGGTGACC
AGCTTATGCTGTTTGCCCAGGACAGCCTAGTTTTAGCGCTGAAACCCTCAGTCCTAGGAAAACAGGGATG
GTTGGTCACTGTCTCTGGGCTCGAC
Features (pLannotate 1.2.2; 21 found; start..end, strand, type, name):
    306..894     -  rep_origin     ori: high-copy-number ColE1/pMB1/pBR322/pUC origin of replication
   1065..1925    -  CDS            AmpR: β-lactamase; bla; confers resistance to ampicillin, carbenicillin, and related antibiotics
   1926..2030    -  promoter       AmpR promoter: bla
   2057..2485    +  rep_origin     f1 ori (sequence partly withheld): f1 bacteriophage origin of replication; arrow indicates direction of (+) strand synthesis
   2517..2584    -  CDS            lacZα (fragment): LacZα fragment of β-galactosidase; lacZ fragment
   3211..3712    +  misc_feature   HA-L: left homology arm from the adeno-associated virus integration site (AAVS1) within intron 1 of the human PPP1R12C gene
   3858..3906    +  polyA_signal   poly(A) signal: synthetic polyadenylation signal
   3920..4011    +  misc_feature   pause site: RNA polymerase II transcriptional pause signal from the human α2 globin gene
   4023..5185    +  promoter       EF-1α promoter: strong constitutive promoter for human elongation factor EF-1α
   5224..5356    +  intron         chimeric intron: chimera between introns from human β-globin and immunoglobulin heavy chain genes
   5401..5419    +  promoter       T7 promoter: promoter for bacteriophage T7 RNA polymerase
   5419..5442    +  misc_feature   MCS (fragment): multiple cloning site
   5446..7170    +  CDS            AFB2: AFB2_ARATH - Also known as LRF2. Experimental evidence at protein level: Swiss-Prot protein existence level 1. Component of SCF(ASK-cullin-F-box) E3 ubiquitin ligase complexes, which may mediate the ubiquitination and subsequent proteasomal degradation of target proteins. Confers sensitivity to the virulent bacterial pathogen P.syringae (By similarity). Auxin receptor that mediates Aux/IAA proteins proteasomal degradation and auxin- regulated transcription. Involved in embryogenesis regulation by auxin. From Arabidopsis thaliana (Mouse-ear cress).
   7185..7893    +  CDS            mCherry (fragment): monomeric derivative of DsRed fluorescent protein (Shaner et al., 2004) mammalian codon-optimized
   8016..8478    +  misc_feature   IRES: internal ribosome entry site (IRES) of the encephalomyocarditis virus (EMCV)
   8486..9082    +  CDS            PuroR: puromycin N-acetyltransferase; pac from Streptomyces alboniger; confers resistance to puromycin
   9132..9197    +  CDS            dmpM (fragment): DMPM_STRAD - Protein inferred from homology: Swiss-Prot protein existence level 3. From Streptomyces alboniger.
   9210..9293    +  CDS            large T antigen (fragment): large T antigen from SV40 (simian virus 40)
   9316..9397    +  polyA_signal   SV40 poly(A) signal: SV40 polyadenylation signal
   9425..10261   +  misc_feature   HA-R: right homology arm from the adeno-associated virus integration site (AAVS1) within intron 1 of the human PPP1R12C gene
  10667..126     +  CDS            TcR (fragment) (across the origin): tetracycline efflux protein; tet; confers resistance to tetracycline
