[The description below was written by a language model from this plasmid's Addgene catalogue record and pLannotate feature annotations shown in this document.]
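Description:
pSH-EF1a-OsTIR1.F74A-mCherry-IRES-puro is a roughly 10.7 kb mammalian expression and donor plasmid built on the pSH-EFIRES-P backbone and designed for site-specific integration at the human AAVS1 safe harbor locus. It replicates in E. coli from a high-copy ColE1/pUC-type origin under ampicillin selection, and also carries an f1 origin. Short lacZα and tetracycline-resistance fragments are backbone remnants.

The payload sits between left and right homology arms taken from the AAVS1 site in intron 1 of PPP1R12C, so the cassette can be inserted by homology-directed repair after nuclease cleavage. This fits the CRISPR/TALEN vector classification, although the plasmid itself encodes no nuclease. Just inside the left arm, a synthetic poly(A) signal and a transcriptional pause site are presumably there to insulate the cassette from read-through transcription of the host gene. The EF-1α promoter, followed by a chimeric intron, then drives a single bicistronic transcript. Its first cistron is rice (Oryza sativa) TIR1 carrying the F74A substitution, fused at its C terminus to mCherry. Its second is an EMCV IRES-linked puromycin N-acetyltransferase, terminated by an SV40 poly(A) signal. The automated annotation labels the auxin-receptor reading frame as Arabidopsis AFB2, which most likely reflects homology among auxin-receptor F-box proteins, since the catalogue entry identifies it as OsTIR1.F74A.

The construct is intended to establish human cell lines for the AID2 auxin-inducible degron system. In this system the mutant F-box protein joins an SCF ubiquitin ligase and targets degron-tagged proteins for proteasomal degradation when a matching auxin analogue is added. Puromycin selects for cells expressing the cassette, and mCherry fluorescence reports OsTIR1 expression.
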