Addgene plasmid #216247: pSH-EF1a-OsTIR1.F74A-mCherry-IRES-puro
Purpose: Express OsTIR1.F74A mutant with mCherry tag for AID2
Depositing lab: Elina Ikonen. Depositing organization: University of Helsinki. Publication: HiHo-AID2: boosting homozygous knock-in efficiency enables robust generation of human auxin-inducible degron cells. Li S, Wang Y, van der Stoel M, Zhou X, Madhusudan S, Kanerva K, Nguyen VD, Eskici N, Olkkonen VM, Zhou Y, Raivio T, Ikonen E. Genome Biol. 2024 Feb 26;25(1):58. doi: 10.1186/s13059-024-03187-w. PubMed 38409044.
Backbone
  Vector backbone: pSH-EFIRES-P
  Backbone size w/o insert (bp): 8200
  Total vector size (bp): 10670
  Vector type: Mammalian Expression, CRISPR, TALEN ; Human safe harbor locus (A AVS1) site-specific integration
  Selectable markers: Puromycin
Growth in bacteria
  Bacterial resistance: Ampicillin, 100 μg/mL
  Growth temperature: 37°C
  Growth strain: DH5alpha
  Copy number: High Copy
Gene/Insert
  Gene/Insert name: OsTIR1.F74A
  Species: Oryza sativa
  Insert size (bp): 2445
  Promoter: EF1a
  Tag / fusion protein: mCherry (C terminal on insert)
  Cloning method: Restriction Enzyme; 5′ cloning site BglII (unknown if destroyed); 3′ cloning site NotI (unknown if destroyed)
  Sequencing primers: 5′ TCAAGCCTCAGACAGTGGTTC
Resource information
  A portion of this plasmid was derived from a plasmid made by: De novo synthesis from Genscript
Terms and licenses: Academic/Nonprofit Terms; Industry Terms: Not Available to Industry
How to cite: pSH-EF1a-OsTIR1.F74A-mCherry-IRES-puro was a gift from Elina Ikonen (Addgene plasmid # 216247 ; http://n2t.net/addgene:216247 ; RRID:Addgene_216247)
